Addgene plasmid #225631: pEMS2374
Purpose: High Copy number plasmid containing Ple391 (DRD2 MiniPromoter) insert
Depositing lab: Elizabeth Simpson. Depositing organization: University of British Columbia. Publication: New MiniPromoter Ple389 (ADORA2A) drives selective expression in medium spiny neurons in mice and non-human primates. de Moura Gomes A, L Petkau T, J Korecki A, Fornes O, Galvan A, Lu G, M Hill A, Ling Lam S, Yao A, A Farkas R, W Wasserman W, Smith Y, M Simpson E, R Leavitt B. Sci Rep. 2024 Nov 15;14(1):28194. doi: 10.1038/s41598-024-79004-y. PubMed 39548191.
Backbone
  Vector backbone: pUC57
  Backbone manufacturer: GenScript
  Backbone size w/o insert (bp): 3518
  Vector type: Unspecified
Growth in bacteria
  Bacterial resistance: Ampicillin, 100 μg/mL
  Growth temperature: 37°C
  Growth strain: DH5alpha
  Copy number: High Copy
Gene/Insert
  Gene/Insert name: Ple391 (alt name: DRD2 MiniPromoter)
  Species: H. sapiens (human)
  Insert size (bp): 1723
  Entrez Gene: DRD2 (a.k.a. D2DR, D2R)
  Cloning method: Restriction Enzyme; 5′ cloning site FseI (not destroyed); 3′ cloning site AscI (not destroyed)
  Sequencing primers: 5′ M13-fwd; 3′ M13-rev
Terms and licenses: Academic/Nonprofit Terms; Industry Terms: Not Available to Industry
How to cite: pEMS2374 was a gift from Elizabeth Simpson (Addgene plasmid # 225631 ; http://n2t.net/addgene:225631 ; RRID:Addgene_225631)
