[The description below was written by a language model from this plasmid's Addgene catalogue record and pLannotate feature annotations shown in this document.]
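Description:
pEMS2374 is a high-copy bacterial cloning plasmid built on the pUC57 backbone that serves as a storage and source vector for Ple391, a MiniPromoter derived from the human DRD2 (dopamine receptor D2) gene. It replicates in E. coli from the ColE1/pUC-type origin and is selected with ampicillin through the β-lactamase gene and its native bla promoter. The remaining annotated elements are typical pUC-family remnants: the lac promoter, lac operator and CAP binding site, a lacZα fragment flanking the cloning region, and short fragments of lacI, rop and the pBR322 bom region. A very short hit labelled as a yeast ADH1 promoter fragment is only about twenty bases long and is most likely a chance match rather than a functional part.

The 1,723 bp Ple391 insert sits between FseI and AscI sites, both preserved, so the promoter can be excised as a cassette and moved into other vectors; M13 forward and reverse primer sites flank it for sequence verification. The automated feature table does not annotate the MiniPromoter itself, which presumably occupies the unannotated stretches of the 4,380 nt sequenced record. That total is also smaller than the sum of the listed backbone and insert sizes, a discrepancy the record does not explain. No reporter, coding sequence, polyadenylation signal or viral element is present, so the plasmid is not an expression construct in its own right. MiniPromoters are compact human regulatory sequences designed to restrict expression to particular cell types. The associated publication concerns selective expression in medium spiny neurons of mice and non-human primates, which suggests Ple391 was a candidate for that purpose, although the record does not describe its performance.
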