Features (pLannotate 1.2.2; 11 found; start..end, strand, type, name):
    108..128     -  promoter       ADH1 promoter (fragment): S. cerevisiae ADH1; promoter for alcohol dehydrogenase 1
    910..926     -  protein_bind   lac operator: The lac repressor binds to the lac operator to inhibit transcription in E. coli. This inhibition can be relieved by adding lactose or isopropyl-β-D-thiogalactopyranoside (IPTG). lac repressor encoded by lacI
    934..964     -  promoter       lac promoter: promoter for the E. coli lac operon
    979..1000    -  protein_bind   CAP binding site: CAP binding activates transcription in the presence of cAMP. E. coli catabolite activator protein
   1013..1105    -  CDS            lacI (fragment): lac repressor; lacI; The lac repressor binds to the lac operator to inhibit transcription in E. coli. This inhibition can be relieved by adding lactose or isopropyl-β-D-thiogalactopyranoside (IPTG).
   1288..1876    -  rep_origin     ori: high-copy-number ColE1/pMB1/pBR322/pUC origin of replication
   2047..2907    -  CDS            AmpR: β-lactamase; bla; confers resistance to ampicillin, carbenicillin, and related antibiotics
   2908..3012    -  promoter       AmpR promoter: bla
   3110..3142    +  CDS            rop (fragment): Rop protein, which maintains plasmids at low copy number; rop
   3244..3343    +  misc_feature   bom (fragment): basis of mobility region from pBR322
   3349..3506    -  CDS            lacZα (fragment): LacZα fragment of β-galactosidase; lacZ fragment
>Addgene plasmid #225631 | pEMS2374 | addgene full sequence | sequence record 445479 | Addgene NGS Result
AGAAAGAAAGAAAAAGAAAGGAAGGAAGAAAGAAAGAAAGAAAGGAAAGAAAGAAAGAGAAAGAAAGAAA
GAAAGAAAGAAAGAAAGAAAGAAAGAAAGAAAGAAAGAAAGAAAAGAAAAGAAAAGAAAGAAAAGGAGAG
AGGAAGAAAAGGGGAGAAGAACGAGGTTCCTCTGCAGCCCAAATGACAGTGGGCAGGGTAGCAGCGGAAC
ACCCTTCACCACTCTATCTCTTTCTCCCTCTCCCCACTCCCTGCCTCACACACCTCAGTTTGGAGTCAAG
GGTGAGCTGGAACCCCTGAGGCCTCCTTTTGCATTTCCATGTCAGGTCAACTCCAAACAGGCTTTTTCCT
TTGGATGAGTCCAGCAATAGAACTGACTACATAGATTCCAAGACCTGAAGTCAGAAAACGGATGCGGACC
TCTTCCAACACCTCCTCTCCTTGCCTGACTTGCTGGATGGGTGGTGCCTCCCGCAACCCTTGGCTTCTGA
GTCCTCAAAGGAGAAGACTGGCGAGCAGACGGTGAGGACCCAGCCTGCAATCACAGCTTATTACTCTGGG
TGTGGGTGGGAGCGCAGTGGGCGGTCGAGGGTTGCGTTCCCGCCTCAAAACAAGGGATGGCGGAATCCCC
CAACCCCTCCTACCCGTTCAGGCCGGGGATCGCCGAGGAGGTACAGCTCCTTTGGTGGGGGGCGGGGGCG
GGGCCTGTCTCAGGGGCGGGGACCGGGGCACCTCCCTCCCGCGCTCCCCGCGCTCGGGCGCCGCAGAGCT
GTCCAGCTTCAGTGCCGAACCGGCAGCCTCACGCGCGCACCGCGCCGCCTCCGCCCCGTCCCCGCGCTCC
CTCCTGCCCGCCCGCCCCGGGCGCGCCAAGCTTGGCGTAATCATGGTCATAGCTGTTTCCTGTGTGAAAT
TGTTATCCGCTCACAATTCCACACAACATACGAGCCGGAAGCATAAAGTGTAAAGCCTGGGGTGCCTAAT
GAGTGAGCTAACTCACATTAATTGCGTTGCGCTCACTGCCCGCTTTCCAGTCGGGAAACCTGTCGTGCCA
GCTGCATTAATGAATCGGCCAACGCGCGGGGAGAGGCGGTTTGCGTATTGGGCGCTCTTCCGCTTCCTCG
CTCACTGACTCGCTGCGCTCGGTCGTTCGGCTGCGGCGAGCGGTATCAGCTCACTCAAAGGCGGTAATAC
GGTTATCCACAGAATCAGGGGATAACGCAGGAAAGAACATGTGAGCAAAAGGCCAGCAAAAGGCCAGGAA
CCGTAAAAAGGCCGCGTTGCTGGCGTTTTTCCATAGGCTCCGCCCCCCTGACGAGCATCACAAAAATCGA
CGCTCAAGTCAGAGGTGGCGAAACCCGACAGGACTATAAAGATACCAGGCGTTTCCCCCTGGAAGCTCCC
TCGTGCGCTCTCCTGTTCCGACCCTGCCGCTTACCGGATACCTGTCCGCCTTTCTCCCTTCGGGAAGCGT
GGCGCTTTCTCATAGCTCACGCTGTAGGTATCTCAGTTCGGTGTAGGTCGTTCGCTCCAAGCTGGGCTGT
GTGCACGAACCCCCCGTTCAGCCCGACCGCTGCGCCTTATCCGGTAACTATCGTCTTGAGTCCAACCCGG
TAAGACACGACTTATCGCCACTGGCAGCAGCCACTGGTAACAGGATTAGCAGAGCGAGGTATGTAGGCGG
TGCTACAGAGTTCTTGAAGTGGTGGCCTAACTACGGCTACACTAGAAGAACAGTATTTGGTATCTGCGCT
CTGCTGAAGCCAGTTACCTTCGGAAAAAGAGTTGGTAGCTCTTGATCCGGCAAACAAACCACCGCTGGTA
GCGGTGGTTTTTTTGTTTGCAAGCAGCAGATTACGCGCAGAAAAAAAGGATCTCAAGAAGATCCTTTGAT
CTTTTCTACGGGGTCTGACGCTCAGTGGAACGAAAACTCACGTTAAGGGATTTTGGTCATGAGATTATCA
AAAAGGATCTTCACCTAGATCCTTTTAAATTAAAAATGAAGTTTTAAATCAATCTAAAGTATATATGAGT
AAACTTGGTCTGACAGTTACCAATGCTTAATCAGTGAGGCACCTATCTCAGCGATCTGTCTATTTCGTTC
ATCCATAGTTGCCTGACTCCCCGTCGTGTAGATAACTACGATACGGGAGGGCTTACCATCTGGCCCCAGT
GCTGCAATGATACCGCGAGATCCACGCTCACCGGCTCCAGATTTATCAGCAATAAACCAGCCAGCCGGAA
GGGCCGAGCGCAGAAGTGGTCCTGCAACTTTATCCGCCTCCATCCAGTCTATTAATTGTTGCCGGGAAGC
TAGAGTAAGTAGTTCGCCAGTTAATAGTTTGCGCAACGTTGTTGCCATTGCTACAGGCATCGTGGTGTCA
CGCTCGTCGTTTGGTATGGCTTCATTCAGCTCCGGTTCCCAACGATCAAGGCGAGTTACATGATCCCCCA
TGTTGTGCAAAAAAGCGGTTAGCTCCTTCGGTCCTCCGATCGTTGTCAGAAGTAAGTTGGCCGCAGTGTT
ATCACTCATGGTTATGGCAGCACTGCATAATTCTCTTACTGTCATGCCATCCGTAAGATGCTTTTCTGTG
ACTGGTGAGTACTCAACCAAGTCATTCTGAGAATAGTGTATGCGGCGACCGAGTTGCTCTTGCCCGGCGT
CAATACGGGATAATACCGCGCCACATAGCAGAACTTTAAAAGTGCTCATCATTGGAAAACGTTCTTCGGG
GCGAAAACTCTCAAGGATCTTACCGCTGTTGAGATCCAGTTCGATGTAACCCACTCGTGCACCCAACTGA
TCTTCAGCATCTTTTACTTTCACCAGCGTTTCTGGGTGAGCAAAAACAGGAAGGCAAAATGCCGCAAAAA
AGGGAATAAGGGCGACACGGAAATGTTGAATACTCATACTCTTCCTTTTTCAATATTATTGAAGCATTTA
TCAGGGTTATTGTCTCATGAGCGGATACATATTTGAATGTATTTAGAAAAATAAACAAATAGGGGTTCCG
CGCACATTTCCCCGAAAAGTGCCACCTGACGTCTAAGAAACCATTATTATCATGACATTAACCTATAAAA
ATAGGCGTATCACGAGGCCCTTTCGTCTTGCGCGTTTCGGTGATGACGGTGAAAACCTCTGACACATGCA
GCTCCCGGAGACTGTCACAGCTTGTCTGTAAGCGGATGCCGGGAGCAGACAAGCCCGTCAGGGCGCGTCA
GCGGGTGTTGGCGGGTGTCGGGGCTGGCTTAACTATGCGGCATCAGAGCAGATTGTACTGAGAGTGCACC
ATATGCGGTGTGAAATACCGCACAGATGCGTAAGGAGAAAATACCGCATCAGGCGCCATTCGCCATTCAG
GCTGCGCAACTGTTGGGAAGGGCGATCGGTGCGGGCCTCTTCGCTATTACGCCAGCTGGCGAAAGGGGGA
TGTGCTGCAAGGCGATTAAGTTGGGTAACGCCAGGGTTTTCCCAGTCACGACGTTGTAAAACGACGGCCA
GTGAATTCGGCCGGCCAAGGCAGCAGGACAGGCAGCTGATGGGCAGGCCTAGGTAAAGGCTCTGACTCTC
AAGGTTGCAAGGTTGCCCAAGTTTCCTGCAGTCTCTTTACCTGGCATCTAGGTGGCAGGGGGCAGGGGTG
TGAGAAGGCAGAAAGGGCACTTTAGAAGCAAGGAAGTTAGAGCCACCAAGCATGGGCTGGGGGCTGGGCT
GACCTTTCCTTTCCTTTAGCTGTGACGTGAGCTCTAGAAATAGAGGCAGGAAGGAAGGAGGGTGAAGGGC
AGGGGCGGGAGGCGGGGCAGGGGAAAGTTGCCCACAGTTGTCACGAGGCTTCATGTCTTTCTGCCAGACA
GCAGATTGACAGCTAGAGTGGGCAGGGGGAGGGCTGGGCTCCACCCTCTCCCCCTCTCAGCACTTCAGGG
GCAAAGAAATGGGAGGAGTAGGACCCGACACGACACGGGAACACAAGGTGGAAGGGGGTGGCCCAGGCTC
TGACTCTCTGTCATTGGAGGAAATGCTGAGATGAAGTTAATCCTTGTGGCCCAGAGAGGCTGGATTCCAG
CCATGCAGGGCCGACTCCCTGCTCTGCAGAGTCAGTCCTCTGCCCCTGCTCTTCCCTCTCCCTGGAGTGT
TGTGCCACCTTCTCCCCTTGGGAACTGGTGTTGCTCCTTCAATGCCCGGTTCCTGTAAAGTCTCGCTTTT
TTGTGCTTCACAGCACCTGTTTAAGCCTCAGTTATTTCCCTGGGGGTCCCCTCTCTGGATTGCCAGGGTG
CGGGATCAGGGGCCTGGTTTTCTTTCTGTGTGTGACTTCTGAATCTGACACAGAATCTGGCAAACTGAGG
ACAGTTGGTAACTAATTGCTGCAGAAGAAAGAAAAGAAAG
